>Addgene plasmid #172284 | pEGFP-N1-8x | addgene full sequence | sequence record 353379 | Addgene NGS Result
ATTACGGGGTCATTAGTTCATAGCCCATATATGGAGTTCCGCGTTACATAACTTACGGTAAATGGCCCGC
CTGGCTGACCGCCCAACGACCCCCGCCCATTGACGTCAATAATGACGTATGTTCCCATAGTAACGCCAAT
AGGGACTTTCCATTGACGTCAATGGGTGGAGTATTTACGGTAAACTGCCCACTTGGCAGTACATCAAGTG
TATCATATGCCAAGTACGCCCCCTATTGACGTCAATGACGGTAAATGGCCCGCCTGGCATTATGCCCAGT
ACATGACCTTATGGGACTTTCCTACTTGGCAGTACATCTACGTATTAGTCATCGCTATTACCATGGTGAT
GCGGTTTTGGCAGTACATCAATGGGCGTGGATAGCGGTTTGACTCACGGGGATTTCCAAGTCTCCACCCC
ATTGACGTCAATGGGAGTTTGTTTTGGCACCAAAATCAACGGGACTTTCCAAAATGTCGTAACAACTCCG
CCCCATTGACGCAAATGGGCGGTAGGCGTGTACGGTGGGAGGTCTATATAAGCAGAGCTGGTTTAGTGAA
CCGTCAGATCCGCTAGCGCTACCGGACTCAGATCTCGAGCTCAAGCTTCGAATTCGTCGACAGGAGTTGT
GTTTGTGGACGAAGAGCACCAGCCAGCTGATCGACCTCGACAGGAGTTGTGTTTGTGGACGAAGAGCACC
AGCCAGCTGATCGACCTCGACAGGAGTTGTGTTTGTGGACGAAGAGCACCAGCCAGCTGATCGACCTCGA
CAGGAGTTGTGTTTGTGGACGAAGAGCACCAGCCAGCTGATCGACCTCGACAGGAGTTGTGTTTGTGGAC
GAAGAGCACCAGCCAGCTGATCGACCTCGACAGGAGTTGTGTTTGTGGACGAAGAGCACCAGCCAGCTGA
TCGACCTCGACAGGAGTTGTGTTTGTGGACGAAGAGCACCAGCCAGCTGATCGACCTCGACAGGAGTTGT
GTTTGTGGACGAAGAGCACCAGCCAGCTGATCGACCTCGAGGGATCCACCGGTCGCCACCATGGTGAGCA
AGGGCGAGGAGCTGTTCACCGGGGTGGTGCCCATCCTGGTCGAGCTGGACGGCGACGTAAACGGCCACAA
GTTCAGCGTGTCCGGCGAGGGCGAGGGCGATGCCACCTACGGCAAGCTGACCCTGAAGTTCATCTGCACC
ACCGGCAAGCTGCCCGTGCCCTGGCCCACCCTCGTGACCACCCTGACCTACGGCGTGCAGTGCTTCAGCC
GCTACCCCGACCACATGAAGCAGCACGACTTCTTCAAGTCCGCCATGCCCGAAGGCTACGTCCAGGAGCG
CACCATCTTCTTCAAGGACGACGGCAACTACAAGACCCGCGCCGAGGTGAAGTTCGAGGGCGACACCCTG
GTGAACCGCATCGAGCTGAAGGGCATCGACTTCAAGGAGGACGGCAACATCCTGGGGCACAAGCTGGAGT
ACAACTACAACAGCCACAACGTCTATATCATGGCCGACAAGCAGAAGAACGGCATCAAGGTGAACTTCAA
GATCCGCCACAACATCGAGGACGGCAGCGTGCAGCTCGCCGACCACTACCAGCAGAACACCCCCATCGGC
GACGGCCCCGTGCTGCTGCCCGACAACCACTACCTGAGCACCCAGTCCAAGCTGAGCAAAGACCCCAACG
AGAAGCGCGATCACATGGTCCTGCTGGAGTTCGTGACCGCCGCCGGGATCACTCTCGGCATGGACGAGCT
GTACAAGTAAAGCGGCCGCGACTCTAGATCATAATCAGCCATACCACATTTGTAGAGGTTTTACTTGCTT
TAAAAAACCTCCCACACCTCCCCCTGAACCTGAAACATAAAATGAATGCAATTGTTGTTGTTAACTTGTT
TATTGCAGCTTATAATGGTTACAAATAAAGCAATAGCATCACAAATTTCACAAATAAAGCATTTTTTTCA
CTGCATTCTAGTTGTGGTTTGTCCAAACTCATCAATGTATCTTAAGGCGTAAATTGTAAGCGTTAATATT
TTGTTAAAATTCGCGTTAAATTTTTGTTAAATCAGCTCATTTTTTAACCAATAGGCCGAAATCGGCAAAA
TCCCTTATAAATCAAAAGAATAGACCGAGATAGGGT
[37 nt withheld, positions 2137-2173]
AAAGAACGTGGACTCCAACGTCAAAGG
[49 nt withheld, positions 2201-2249]
T
[91 nt withheld, positions 2251-2341]
G
[124 nt withheld, positions 2343-2466]
CAGGTGGCACTTTTCGGGGAAATGTGCGCGGAACCCCTATTTGTTTATTTTTCTAAATACATTCAAATAT
GTATCCGCTCATGAGACAATAACCCTGATAAATGCTTCAATAATATTGAAAAAGGAAGAGTCCTGAGGCG
GAAAGAACCAGCTGTGGAATGTGTGTCAGTTAGGGTGTGGAAAGTCCCCAGGCTCCCCAGCAGGCAGAAG
TATGCAAAGCATGCATCTCAATTAGTCAGCAACCAGGTGTGGAAAGTCCCCAGGCTCCCCAGCAGGCAGA
AGTATGCAAAGCATGCATCTCAATTAGTCAGCAACCATAGTCCCGCCCCTAACTCCGCCCATCCCGCCCC
TAACTCCGCCCAGTTCCGCCCATTCTCCGCCCCATGGCTGACTAATTTTTTTTATTTATGCAGAGGCCGA
GGCCGCCTCGGCCTCTGAGCTATTCCAGAAGTAGTGAGGAGGCTTTTTTGGAGGCCTAGGCTTTTGCAAA
GATCGATCAAGAGACAGGATGAGGATCGTTTCGCATGATTGAACAAGATGGATTGCACGCAGGTTCTCCG
GCCGCTTGGGTGGAGAGGCTATTCGGCTATGACTGGGCACAACAGACAATCGGCTGCTCTGATGCCGCCG
TGTTCCGGCTGTCAGCGCAGGGGCGCCCGGTTCTTTTTGTCAAGACCGACCTGTCCGGTGCCCTGAATGA
ACTGCAAGACGAGGCAGCGCGGCTATCGTGGCTGGCCACGACGGGCGTTCCTTGCGCAGCTGTGCTCGAC
GTTGTCACTGAAGCGGGAAGGGACTGGCTGCTATTGGGCGAAGTGCCGGGGCAGGATCTCCTGTCATCTC
ACCTTGCTCCTGCCGAGAAAGTATCCATCATGGCTGATGCAATGCGGCGGCTGCATACGCTTGATCCGGC
TACCTGCCCATTCGACCACCAAGCGAAACATCGCATCGAGCGAGCACGTACTCGGATGGAAGCCGGTCTT
GTCGATCAGGATGATCTGGACGAAGAGCATCAGGGGCTCGCGCCAGCCGAACTGTTCGCCAGGCTCAAGG
CGAGCATGCCCGACGGCGAGGATCTCGTCGTGACCCATGGCGATGCCTGCTTGCCGAATATCATGGTGGA
AAATGGCCGCTTTTCTGGATTCATCGACTGTGGCCGGCTGGGTGTGGCGGACCGCTATCAGGACATAGCG
TTGGCTACCCGTGATATTGCTGAAGAGCTTGGCGGCGAATGGGCTGACCGCTTCCTCGTGCTTTACGGTA
TCGCCGCTCCCGATTCGCAGCGCATCGCCTTCTATCGCCTTCTTGACGAGTTCTTCTGAGCGGGACTCTG
GGGTTCGAAATGACCGACCAAGCGACGCCCAACCTGCCATCACGAGATTTCGATTCCACCGCCGCCTTCT
ATGAAAGGTTGGGCTTCGGAATCGTTTTCCGGGACGCCGGCTGGATGATCCTCCAGCGCGGGGATCTCAT
GCTGGAGTTCTTCGCCCACCCTAGGGGGAGGCTAACTGAAACACGGAAGGAGACAATACCGGAAGGAACC
CGCGCTATGACGGCAATAAAAAGACAGAATAAAACGCACGGTGTTGGGTCGTTTGTTCATAAACGCGGGG
TTCGGTCCCAGGGCTGGCACTCTGTCGATACCCCACCGAGACCCCATTGGGGCCAATACGCCCGCGTTTC
TTCCTTTTCCCCACCCCACCCCCCAAGTTCGGGTGAAGGCCCAGGGCTCGCAGCCAACGTCGGGGCGGCA
GGCCCTGCCATAGCCTCAGGTTACTCATATATACTTTAGATTGATTTAAAACTTCATTTTTAATTTAAAA
GGATCTAGGTGAAGATCCTTTTTGATAATCTCATGACCAAAATCCCTTAACGTGAGTTTTCGTTCCACTG
AGCGTCAGACCCCGTAGAAAAGATCAAAGGATCTTCTTGAGATCCTTTTTTTCTGCGCGTAATCTGCTGC
TTGCAAACAAAAAAACCACCGCTACCAGCGGTGGTTTGTTTGCCGGATCAAGAGCTACCAACTCTTTTTC
CGAAGGTAACTGGCTTCAGCAGAGCGCAGATACCAAATACTGTTCTTCTAGTGTAGCCGTAGTTAGGCCA
CCACTTCAAGAACTCTGTAGCACCGCCTACATACCTCGCTCTGCTAATCCTGTTACCAGTGGCTGCTGCC
AGTGGCGATAAGTCGTGTCTTACCGGGTTGGACTCAAGACGATAGTTACCGGATAAGGCGCAGCGGTCGG
GCTGAACGGGGGGTTCGTGCACACAGCCCAGCTTGGAGCGAACGACCTACACCGAACTGAGATACCTACA
GCGTGAGCTATGAGAAAGCGCCACGCTTCCCGAAGGGAGAAAGGCGGACAGGTATCCGGTAAGCGGCAGG
GTCGGAACAGGAGAGCGCACGAGGGAGCTTCCAGGGGGAAACGCCTGGTATCTTTATAGTCCTGTCGGGT
TTCGCCACCTCTGACTTGAGCGTCGATTTTTGTGATGCTCGTCAGGGGGGCGGAGCCTATGGAAAAACGC
CAGCAACGCGGCCTTTTTACGGTTCCTGGCCTTTTGCTGGCCTTTTGCTCACATGTTCTTTCCTGCGTTA
TCCCCTGATTCTGTGGATAACCGTATTACCGCCATGCATTAGTTATTAATAGTAATCA
Features (pLannotate 1.2.2; 15 found; start..end, strand, type, name):
     42..345     +  enhancer       CMV enhancer: human cytomegalovirus immediate early enhancer
    346..549     +  promoter       CMV promoter: human cytomegalovirus (CMV) immediate early promoter
    572..615     +  misc_feature   MCS (fragment): multiple cloning site
   1041..1760    +  CDS            mEGFP: enhanced GFP with monomerizing A206K mutation (Zacharias et al., 2002) mammalian codon-optimized
   1777..1860    +  CDS            large T antigen (fragment): large T antigen from SV40 (simian virus 40)
   1883..2004    +  polyA_signal   SV40 poly(A) signal: SV40 polyadenylation signal
   2038..2466    -  rep_origin     f1 ori (sequence partly withheld): f1 bacteriophage origin of replication; arrow indicates direction of (+) strand synthesis
   2493..2597    +  promoter       AmpR promoter: bla
   2599..2956    +  promoter       SV40 promoter: SV40 enhancer and early promoter
   2991..3785    +  CDS            NeoR/KanR: aminoglycoside phosphotransferase from Tn5; aph(3')-II (or nptII); confers resistance to neomycin, kanamycin, and G418 (Geneticin®)
   3806..3958    +  CDS            ble (fragment): BLE_KLEPN - Experimental evidence at protein level: Swiss-Prot protein existence level 1. Binding protein with a strong affinity to the bleomycin family of antibiotics. Binds to CL990; an antimitotic-antibiotic compound. From Klebsiella pneumoniae.
   4017..4064    +  polyA_signal   HSV TK poly(A) signal: herpes simplex virus thymidine kinase polyadenylation signal (Cole and Stacy, 1985)
   4155..4171    -  polyA_signal   bGH poly(A) signal (fragment): bovine growth hormone polyadenylation signal
   4393..4981    +  rep_origin     ori: high-copy-number ColE1/pMB1/pBR322/pUC origin of replication
   5096..5114    +  enhancer       CMV enhancer (fragment): human cytomegalovirus immediate early enhancer
