[The description below was written by a language model from this plasmid's Addgene catalogue record and pLannotate feature annotations shown in this document.]
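Description:
pEGFP-N1-8x is a mammalian expression plasmid built on the pEGFP-N1 backbone and designed to produce an EGFP mRNA that carries eight tandem copies of a 50-base sequence. Transcription is driven by the human cytomegalovirus immediate-early enhancer and promoter and terminated by the SV40 polyadenylation signal. In the 5,114-nt sequenced record, a remnant of the multiple cloning site follows the promoter. An unannotated stretch of roughly 400 nt then lies between that remnant and the fluorescent protein coding sequence. This size and position are consistent with the 8 × 50-base repeat array sitting upstream of the reporter, although the annotation does not label the repeats and the cloning sites are recorded as unknown. The annotation tool matched the reporter to mEGFP (the A206K monomeric variant), whereas the catalogue simply calls it EGFP. The short "large T antigen", "ble" and bGH poly(A) fragments are most likely incidental partial matches within the standard backbone rather than functional elements.

The plasmid replicates in bacteria from a high-copy ColE1/pUC-type origin and also carries an f1 phage origin. A single NeoR/KanR (Tn5 aminoglycoside phosphotransferase) gene serves both hosts. A bacterial promoter drives it for kanamycin selection in E. coli, and the SV40 enhancer/early promoter with an HSV TK poly(A) signal drives it for G418 selection of stably transfected mammalian cells. The use of a recombination-deficient propagation strain fits the repetitive nature of the insert.

According to the associated publication title, the construct was used in a molecular beacon-based method for live-cell imaging of RNA at the single-molecule level. The repeats presumably act as a compact hybridisation tag for the beacons, and EGFP fluorescence reports expression of the tagged transcript.
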