Addgene plasmid #172284: pEGFP-N1-8x
Purpose: Expressing EGFP mRNA fused with 8 tandem repeats of a 50-base sequence
Depositing lab: Antony K Chen. Depositing organization: Peking University. Publication: A molecular beacon-based approach for live-cell imaging of RNA transcripts with minimal target engineering at the single-molecule level. Chen M, Ma Z, Wu X, Mao S, Yang Y, Tan J, Krueger CJ, Chen AK. Sci Rep. 2017 May 8;7(1):1550. doi: 10.1038/s41598-017-01740-1. PubMed 28484218.
Backbone
  Vector backbone: pEGFP-N1
  Vector type: Mammalian Expression
  Selectable markers: Neomycin (select with G418)
Growth in bacteria
  Bacterial resistance: Kanamycin, 50 μg/mL
  Growth temperature: 30°C
  Growth strain: NEB Stable
  Copy number: High Copy
Gene/Insert
  Gene/Insert name: EGFP-N1-8x
  Species: H. sapiens (human)
  Promoter: CMV
  Cloning method: Restriction Enzyme; 5′ cloning site unknown (unknown if destroyed); 3′ cloning site unknown (unknown if destroyed)
  Sequencing primers: 5′ CMV-F; 3′ SV40pA-R
Terms and licenses: Academic/Nonprofit Terms; Industry Terms: Not Available to Industry
How to cite: pEGFP-N1-8x was a gift from Antony K Chen (Addgene plasmid # 172284 ; http://n2t.net/addgene:172284 ; RRID:Addgene_172284)
