>Addgene plasmid #172284 | pEGFP-N1-8x | depositor partial sequence | sequence record 334114 | EGFP-N1-8x
CAGGAGTTGTGTTTGTGGACGAAGAGCACCAGCCAGCTGATCGACCTCGACAGGAGTTGTGTTTGTGGAC
GAAGAGCACCAGCCAGCTGATCGACCTCGACAGGAGTTGTGTTTGTGGACGAAGAGCACCAGCCAGCTGA
TCGACCTCGACAGGAGTTGTGTTTGTGGACGAAGAGCACCAGCCAGCTGATCGACCTCGACAGGAGTTGT
GTTTGTGGACGAAGAGCACCAGCCAGCTGATCGACCTCGACAGGAGTTGTGTTTGTGGACGAAGAGCACC
AGCCAGCTGATCGACCTCGACAGGAGTTGTGTTTGTGGACGAAGAGCACCAGCCAGCTGATCGACCTCGA
CAGGAGTTGTGTTTGTGGACGAAGAGCACCAGCCAGCTGATCGACCTCGAGGGATCCACCGGTCGCCACC
ATGGTGAGCAAGGGCGAGGAGCTGTTCACCGGGGTGGTGCCCATCCTGGTCGAGCTGGACGGCGACGTAA
ACGGCCACAAGTTCAGCGTGTCCGGCGAGGGCGAGGGCGATGCCACCTACGGCAAGCTGACCCTGAAGTT
CATCTGCACCACCGGCAAGCTGCCCGTGCCCTGGCCCACCCTCGTGACCACCCTGACCTACGGCGTGCAG
TGCTTCAGCCGCTACCCCGACCACATGAAGCAGCACGACTTCTTCAAGTCCGCCATGCCCGAAGGCTACG
TCCAGGAGCGCACCATCTTCTTCAAGGACGACGGCAACTACAAGACCCGCGCCGAGGTGAAGTTCGAGGG
CGACACCCTGGTGAACCGCATCGAGCTGAAGGGCATCGACTTCAAGGAGGACGGCAACATCCTGGGGCAC
AAGCTGGAGTACAACTACAACAGCCACAACGTCTATATCATGGCCGACAAGCAGAAGAACGGCATCAAGG
TGAACTTCAAGATCCGCCACAACATCGAGGACGGCAGCGTGCAGCTCGCCGACCACTACCAGCAGAACAC
CCCCATCGGCGACGGCCCCGTGCTGCTGCCCGACAACCACTACCTGAGCACCCAGTCCAAGCTGAGCAAA
GACCCCAACGAGAAGCGCGATCACATGGTCCTGCTGGAGTTCGTGACCGCCGCCGGGATCACTCTCGGCA
TGGACGAGCTGTACAAGTAA
